>Addgene plasmid #73510 | JH01 | depositor full sequence | sequence record 137474 | Full Theoretical Sequence from Depositor
CAACTTTGTATAGAAAAGTTGAAATATCAGTTTTTAAAAAATTAAACCATAAAACAAATAATATAACCCA
ATTTTTACATCAAACCACAAGAAAAAAATACATTTGGGCCCACGGATAAAGAAATTAAAAAAATACATTT
TTTAAAGGCGCACCGAATTAAAATTCATTTGGGTCTTACCGCGTATACCGTACTCCGTTTGTTTGATCAT
TTTTGTCAGCGCTGGCGGTTGTTTTTTCATTTCATTTCTGCTTCAAAGACGTTTTCTCGAATAATTTTTC
GTTTATTCTCTTTTTTAAAATTAATTTCTAGCCGTAAATGTTATAAATTCACCCATTTAACGCAAATTTC
ATGGTAATCTCATGGAAAAATGCAGTTTCTTTGTTAAAGAAAGCTTAAATAGCAAAAATTCCCCGACTTT
CCCCAAAATCCTGCTCGATTTTCCGTTTTCTCATTGTATTCTCTCTTAATTAATTTTATCGATAATCAAT
TGAATGTTTCAGACAGAGAATGAGTAAAGGAGAAGAATTGTTCACTGGAGTTGTCCCAATCCTCGTCGAG
CTCGACGGAGACGTCAACGGACACAAGTTCTCCGTCTCCGGAGAGGGAGAGGGAGACGCCACCTACGGAA
AGCTCACCCTCAAGTTCATCTGCACCACCGGAAAGCTCCCAGTCCCATGGCCAACCCTCGTCACCACCTT
CTGCTACGGAGTCCAATGCTTCTCCCGTTACCCAGACCACATGAAGCGTCACGACTTCTTCAAGTCCGCC
ATGCCAGAGGGATACGTCCAAGAGCGTACCATCTTCTTCAAGGTAAGTTTAAACATATATATACTAACTA
CTGATTATTTAAATTTTCAGGACGACGGAAACTACAAGACCCGTGCCGAGGTCAAGTTCGAGGGAGACAC
CCTCGTCAACCGTATCGAGCTCAAGGTAAGTTTAAACAGTTCGGTACTAACTAACCATACATATTTAAAT
TTTCAGGGAATCGACTTCAAGGAGGACGGAAACATCCTCGGACACAAGCTCGAGTACAACTACAACTCCC
ACAACGTCTACATCATGGCCGACAAGCAAAAGAACGGAATCAAGGTCAACTTCAAGGTAAGTTTAAACAT
GATTTTACTAACTAACTAATCTGATTTAAATTTTCAGATCCGTCACAACATCGAGGACGGATCCGTCCAA
CTCGCCGACCACTACCAACAAAACACCCCAATCGGAGACGGACCAGTCCTCCTCCCAGACAACCACTACC
TCTCCACCCAATCCGCCCTCTCCAAGGACCCAAACGAGAAGCGTGACCACATGGTCCTCCTCGAGTTCGT
CACCGCCGCCGGAATCACCCACGGAATGGACGAGCTCTACAAGGCCGGCCACGGACTCCAAGACGACCCA
GACCTCCAAGCCCTCCTCAAGGGATCCCAACTCCTCAAGGTCAAGTCCTCCTCCTGGCGTCGTGAGCGTT
TCTACAAGCTCCAAGAGGACTGCAAGGTAAGTTTAAACATATATATACTAACTAACCCTGATTATTTAAA
TTTTCAGACCATCTGGCAAGAGTCCCGTAAGGTAAGTTTAAACAGTTCGGTACTAACTAACCATACATAT
TTAAATTTTCAGGTCATGCGTTCCCCAGAGTCCCAACTCTTCTCCATCGAGGACATCCAAGAGGTCCGTA
TGGGACACCGTACCGAGGGACTCGAGAAGTTCGCCCGTGACATCCCAGAGGACCGTTGCTTCTCCATCGT
CTTCAAGGTAAGTTTAAACATGATTTTACTAACTAACTAATCTGATTTAAATTTTCAGGACCAACGTAAC
ACCCTCGACCTCATCGCCCCATCCCCAGCCGACGCCCAACACTGGGTCCAAGGACTCCGTAAGATCATCC
ACCACTCCGGATCCATGGACCAACGTCAAAAGTCAGGAGCTAGCGGAGCCGATTACAAGGATGACGATGA
CAAGAGAGGATCTGGATCTGACTACAAGGACGATGACGATAAGCGTTAAGATAAATGCAAAATCCTTTCA
AGCATTCCCTTCTTCTCTATCACTCTTCTTTCTTTTTGTCAAAAAATTCTCTCGCTAATTTATTTGCTTT
TTTAATGTTATTATTTTATGACTTTTTATAGTCACTGAAAAGTTTGCATCTGAGTGAAGTGAATGCTATC
AAAATGTGATTCTGTCTGATGTACTTTCACAATCTCTCTTCAATTCCATTTTGAAGTGCTTTAAACCCGA
AAGGTTGAGAAAAATGCGAGCGCTCAAATATTTGTATTGTGTTCGTTGAGTGACCCAACAAAAAGAGGAA
ACTTTATTGTGCCGCCAAGAAAAAAGTCTCACGTACGGTGCGCGCGATGCCGTATCACAACTGAGAAAAA
AGACAAAACTTATTGAACAGTGTTCCTTTCAAAAAATTATTTTGTAAAAAATCGAGTTTTTCTCCAAAAT
AACGCACGCAATCAAAAACAAGAAAACTAACGTGTTCTCCTGGGCGTGGAACTCCTTATCAAGATTACCA
TTATTGTCTGTCAGAATTGATATTTCAATTATTTCATATCTAGACAAACCCGGGTGTCTTGCATTTATTA
GTACTGTGAGTTTACATACAAACGAGGCTTACTCAGATAACATAGAGTCACCTCTAATTAGCAAAAACCC
ATTTCTAATTAGCTATTTCGACCAGTTCTAAAGTCACCGTAATTAGAAATGGTTTTTGTAGCTTTTCTAA
TTAGAAATGACCCCGAGATAAGTGAAATATGGCATTTTCTGGGTTTTCTAGTAAGAAATGATCCCGCACG
TAGTGATTCCGCGTTACAAGCCAAATTCAAATTAAAAAAGTATATTACACAATTCAAGTTACATTATTTT
CAGGAAACAATGGCGAAGAGCAAAGCAGAGATTCAAAAGGAGGAAAGAGACAACAGATATGAACGAAGAC
TTCTTGAAAAGAGAAAGAGACATGAGGTGAGTAACCATGATAATAAATAATCAAGTAAGGGCTATAGATT
TATAAATTCTGGAGTTAACAGTTTCGAAAAAAAGTAGTTTTCATATGTGCGAAGGAATATCAAAAATAGG
GGAATAGCCTAAACGAGTGAGAAAATTAAATGTTTGTTATTTTTTCAAAAATGTCTGCAGGGCCGTTATC
CTTTCAAATGCACTCTATCAAACATAGATCATATCCATCATATCTTATCCAGAATTTATATCATATCCAA
GATTGAGAGCGTTTCAAGGAAAATCTCAAACAACCATACAATTTTGTAGATCGACAACAAGGCCTCCACT
TCTTCATCGATGGCCTCTGCAGCACCTGCACCACCAAGTTTGTATTTTTCATATTAATATAAAGTGAGCC
ACGCATAGTCGTTTTTAGGATTTTTGCCAGATCGATGTCGCGCAAACAGACTGTTTTTTTTTCTTTGAAA
GCCGTGCGTGACATGGGCCACGGATTGTAACGCCGCGCTGGATGGATAAAAATTTATTCAGTTTTTTAGC
CTTTACAAAATATGGTTCGACTACTTTCTTTATTTTTACATTTTTATAGGTGCTCATTGAGCTGAGATAT
TTTGGGTATAATCGGAAAATCGCTGATTTTGGTCATTTTTCTGCACTAAAGATTACACAAAAAGTTCAGT
ATTTAGATTCATTGTTGAAAATTGGGGATGATCTACAGATACATATCGCCGTGTTCAAAAACACACGTGA
CGTCGTGACTGGGAAAACCCTGGCGTTACCCAACTTAATCGCCTTGCAGCACATCCCCCTTTCGCCAGCT
GGCGTAATAGCGAAGAGGCCCGCACCGATCGCCCTTCCCAACAGTTGCGCAGCCTGAATGGCGAATGGCG
CCTGATGCGGTATTTTCTCCTTACGCATCTGTGCGGTATTTCACACCGCATATGGTGCACTCTCAGTACA
ATCTGCTCTGATGCCGCATAGTTAAGCCAGCCCCGACACCCGCCAACACCCGCTGACGCGCCCTGACGGG
CTTGTCTGCTCCCGGCATCCGCTTACAGACAAGCTGTGACCGTCTCCGGGAGCTGCATGTGTCAGAGGTT
TTCACCGTCATCACCGAAACGCGCGAGACGAAAGGGCCTCGTGATACGCCTATTTTTATAGGTTAATGTC
ATGATAATAATGGTTTCTTAGACGTCAGGTGGCACTTTTCGGGGAAATGTGCGCGGAACCCCTATTTGTT
TATTTTTCTAAATACATTCAAATATGTATCCGCTCATGAGACAATAACCCTGATAAATGCTTCAATAATA
TTGAAAAAGGAAGAGTATGAGTATTCAACATTTCCGTGTCGCCCTTATTCCCTTTTTTGCGGCATTTTGC
CTTCCTGTTTTTGCTCACCCAGAAACGCTGGTGAAAGTAAAAGATGCTGAAGATCAGTTGGGTGCACGAG
TGGGTTACATCGAACTGGATCTCAACAGCGGTAAGATCCTTGAGAGTTTTCGCCCCGAAGAACGTTTTCC
AATGATGAGCACTTTTAAAGTTCTGCTATGTGGCGCGGTATTATCCCGTATTGACGCCGGGCAAGAGCAA
CTCGGTCGCCGCATACACTATTCTCAGAATGACTTGGTTGAGTACTCACCAGTCACAGAAAAGCATCTTA
CGGATGGCATGACAGTAAGAGAATTATGCAGTGCTGCCATAACCATGAGTGATAACACTGCGGCCAACTT
ACTTCTGACAACGATCGGAGGACCGAAGGAGCTAACCGCTTTTTTGCACAACATGGGGGATCATGTAACT
CGCCTTGATCGTTGGGAACCGGAGCTGAATGAAGCCATACCAAACGACGAGCGTGACACCACGATGCCTG
TAGCAATGGCAACAACGTTGCGCAAACTATTAACTGGCGAACTACTTACTCTAGCTTCCCGGCAACAATT
AATAGACTGGATGGAGGCGGATAAAGTTGCAGGACCACTTCTGCGCTCGGCCCTTCCGGCTGGCTGGTTT
ATTGCTGATAAATCTGGAGCCGGTGAGCGTGGGTCTCGCGGTATCATTGCAGCACTGGGGCCAGATGGTA
AGCCCTCCCGTATCGTAGTTATCTACACGACGGGGAGTCAGGCAACTATGGATGAACGAAATAGACAGAT
CGCTGAGATAGGTGCCTCACTGATTAAGCATTGGTAACTGTCAGACCAAGTTTACTCATATATACTTTAG
ATTGATTTAAAACTTCATTTTTAATTTAAAAGGATCTAGGTGAAGATCCTTTTTGATAATCTCATGACCA
AAATCCCTTAACGTGAGTTTTCGTTCCACTGAGCGTCAGACCCCGTAGAAAAGATCAAAGGATCTTCTTG
AGATCCTTTTTTTCTGCGCGTAATCTGCTGCTTGCAAACAAAAAAACCACCGCTACCAGCGGTGGTTTGT
TTGCCGGATCAAGAGCTACCAACTCTTTTTCCGAAGGTAACTGGCTTCAGCAGAGCGCAGATACCAAATA
CTGTCCTTCTAGTGTAGCCGTAGTTAGGCCACCACTTCAAGAACTCTGTAGCACCGCCTACATACCTCGC
TCTGCTAATCCTGTTACCAGTGGCTGCTGCCAGTGGCGATAAGTCGTGTCTTACCGGGTTGGACTCAAGA
CGATAGTTACCGGATAAGGCGCAGCGGTCGGGCTGAACGGGGGGTTCGTGCACACAGCCCAGCTTGGAGC
GAACGACCTACACCGAACTGAGATACCTACAGCGTGAGCTATGAGAAAGCGCCACGCTTCCCGAAGGGAG
AAAGGCGGACAGGTATCCGGTAAGCGGCAGGGTCGGAACAGGAGAGCGCACGAGGGAGCTTCCAGGGGGA
AACGCCTGGTATCTTTATAGTCCTGTCGGGTTTCGCCACCTCTGACTTGAGCGTCGATTTTTGTGATGCT
CGTCAGGGGGGCGGAGCCTATGGAAAAACGCCAGCAACGCGGCCTTTTTACGGTTCCTGGTCTTTTGCTG
GCCTTTTGCTCACATGTTCTTTCCTGCGTTATCCCCTGATTCTGTGGATAACCGTATTACCGCCTTTGAG
TGAGCTGATACCAGCGGATAACAATTTCACAGGGCCCTGTCGGATTATGGGCTCTTCTTTTATCCTCTAC
TTTCTTTCTAGAAAATGCAAATGTTGAGTCAGAAATTGCTGAATGGAGTACAACTGCAATGGGTTTAGCT
TATGTTTCTGGAACAATTACTGGTGGAATTGTGATTGAAAAGTAAGGTTATATTTCATTTCAATAAATGT
TACCACAGTATAACAAAAACAAGTTACATTGTTCAGAGTATGTCTGAATGTATTATTATTATTGTATTTG
TGCATCAGTACTGTAGTTGTACTGAAGAAGGGTTTAAAATAATCTCAACGTTTTTAAGACGAGTTAGTGA
GAATACGGTCGCAGTTAGGATGTTTGGACATAGTTTTATTAGATAATCGTGAACTAACTCACTATAAAAA
CCCGCTAACTCATTGAATAAGATAGTTTTAAACGTTCAAAATTTGAAGACAAAATTGTATGAATAAGTTT
ACAGAGTTGGTCGACGCAAGCTTCTCCTTCTCTTCACATTTCTCAATAATTTAGCTCTAATTGCATTCGT
ATTCTTCGCAAAAATACGTATTCTGATTGACCCGATGAAATACGGATGCCTAGTTGCATTGATCATCTAC
GGTTATACTTATGGGTGAGGTTTTTCAAATATATTTTGATTTAATCGAATAATGAAATTTCAGAACTGGA
GTTGGTCCAATTTCGTGGTTTATATCCTCTGAACTGGTACCTCAAAAACATCGTAGTATTGCTCAATCTG
TGGCATATTCAATGAATACTGTAATGGTGGTTATCAGTACATTTACAGTATTACCTCTATATTCCGTTAT
TGGTAGTTATGCTTTCCTTATTCTATATTCAATTCCTTCATTTATAAGTATGCTTATATTATTTCGCTAC
TTACCGGAAACCAAAGGACGAGAGATTCATGATATTGTGAATGAACTTAAAAAAAAATGAAAACCTTTGA
AAACGTTCATACGGCCGAAATTTTACTTGATCGAGCCAATTGAACTTTTGTTAAGACTTACAGAAAAGTG
AGAGATTTTGTTACAAAAAAGTGAGAAAAAAGCGAAAATGAACAGGAAAAAGAAGAAAAATACACCCGAA
GTATCATATAAAAATTAAAAAGATTGTTTGACCTGGCGGAACTTTTTTGCAAAAACTCTGAATATCCATG
GCACATGCTTCGTGCAAAACAGGATCCAAATGAATATCAACAAGAGATTCTTGAAGACGACGAGCCACTT
GCTCAGAGCATTGCTTATCTCGAATGAGACCCTTGTTAAAATCATTTTTCAAACATTATATGACATTGTC
GAAATGTCCTCCTGATTCCATGATGGTAGCAAACTCACTTCGTCTTTGAGCCAATTTATCCAAGTCCTTG
TAAAAAGTATTCGAAAATTGTTAACGGATAAAATGTTTATTATAATATCAAAAACAATTTGTCAGTTGAC
CACTTTTTGATATATTTGACAGAAACCGGGATGAATTGGCTCAAAGTTAGGGCGCCCTTCTATTACAGGG
TTTCTGATAACAAACCGGTTATTAACTCCCAACAAGGGATGATTTCAATTCATCATGCTCAAATTGACCC
AAATTAAGTTACATGACAAATTCATCGCCCTTTTCAACTCTTCTTGGCTCATCATCTGTTATTCTGTTCC
TATTCTGTCTGCACCCTATACCCCTTTGCATACTCTCTCGTCATTCCTTTCTTGGATAGTGTCTTCTTCT
CCCCAGCTCTGCTACTTCTATGACTTGCGCCCGCTGCTTTTCCGCTCGTTCCTCTCCTCTCTGACGTCTT
CTTCTGCTTCTTTTCTCCTTCCTTTTTCCCTTCTCAATCTTCCTCTTTTTCCCATTTCTGTCAATCATTC
GAAGAAGAAGAAGAAGAAGACCCTCATTCATTTCATTTTTTTTTCTGTCGGTGTGTGCTGCTCGGTTAAG
AGTGAGCTCTCTATTCCACGTCTTCTTCTTTTTCTTCTTCGATTCGAATCAATCACTCCACCAAAACGCA
TTCGTTTTTGGGATTCACCCCGCGGTTCGCAATAGGTTTCTTTTTCAAATTATTAGCGTTATAAATAGAA
AAATGGTGGAGTTTCAATAAAAATGATAATTTACAAAGTGTATTTTGATTACATGTACTCAAAAAGGTTG
AAATTTTTCATACCAGTTTTCCGGAAATCCATCTGATATCATTATCGTATTTTTCTTTTTAAAAATGTTT
TCAAAAAAAAACAAAATATAGCTGGTTATTTGGCACCCTCTAATTACCATTTTCCTGTCACACCACACTC
TTTTCCTTCTTCCACTTCTTTCCGTTTTCAGCCGCTTCCAACCAAACCGATATGAAAGCCGAGCAACAAC
GATCGATTCCACCCGGCTCGGCGACCTTCCCGTCGCAGGTGAGACTCAGAAAACTAGAGAAACCGCTCAA
CTAACTCTTGATATCCGATTTCATTCTTTTCTCTTTTCTTTTTGTTGAACTTTTCCATATTTCCAGATGC
CACGGCCACCACCAAGCACCGAACAAGGAATCACAACGGAATCGGAGCTTGCGAAGAAAGCTCAAATCAC
TCCGAACGACGTTTTAGCACTTCCGGGAATCACTCAAGGTATCTTGCTCCCTTTGGATTTCAGTTTAAAA
CATAAATTTAGGATTCTTATGCTCCCCATCTGCGAACATCTATAACATCGAGTTCACCAAGTTCCAAATC
CGTGATCTGGACACTGAGCAAGTGCTTTTCGAGATCGCCAAACCGGAGAACGATCAGGAGAATGATGAGT
CGCCACAGGAGTCGGCAAGATACGTGCGTTATAGATTTGCTCCAAACTTTTTGAAACTCAAAACGGTCGG
AGCAACTGTGGAATTCAAAGTAGGAGACATCCCAATCCATCATTTCCGAATGATCGAACGTCACTTCTTC
AAAGATCGCCTTCTGAAGTGTTTTGACTTTGAATTCGGATTCTGTATTCCGAATTCACGAAACAACTGTG
AACATATCTATGAGTTCCCTCAACTCTCTCAACAACTCAGTGAGTCATTATTCTAAAAAGTACAATTCAA
AAGACTAATCTCTTTTTCAGTGGACGACATGATCAACAATCCAAACGAGACTCGTTCTGACAGCTTCTAT
TTCGTCGATAACAAACTCGTCATGCACAACAAAGCCGACTACTCATATGATGCATAAATATTTAATACAA
AAATGTTCTGGATAATTATTCTGTCGAATAGAAAAAAAACTCCAAATGTGATTAAATTCCAATAATTCCT
GTCTAGTTTGTTCCTTCCCCTTCCCCTTCTCATGTTCAATGCATTCCTAAGCTTTTCAGTTCCCCCCTTG
TTTCTATATTTTTTCGCTGTCCTGTCACACTCGCTAAAAACACTAATCACACGGAAATCTGTTTTCAATA
AAAACTCCAACTTTAACTCATTTTCAATTTCAACTGAAAGATTTTTTCATTAGAGAATGTCTAGAACTAG
GCCCGGGCTACGTAATACGACTCACTTAAGGCCTTGACTAGAGGGTACCAGAGCTCACCTAGGCAGGAAC
AGCTATGACCATGATTACGCCAAGCTAT
Features (pLannotate 1.2.2; 14 found; start..end, strand, type, name):
      1..21      +  protein_bind   attB4: mutant version of attB; core recombination site for the Gateway® BP reaction BP Clonase™
    531..1373    +  CDS            mEGFP (fragment): monomeric enhanced GFP, optimized with synthetic introns for expression in C. elegans
   1380..1964    +  CDS            Plcd1 (fragment): PLCD1_RAT - Experimental evidence at protein level: Swiss-Prot protein existence level 1. The production of the second messenger molecules diacylglycerol (DAG) and inositol 1,4,5-trisphosphate (IP3) is mediated by activated phosphatidylinositol-specific phospholipase C enzymes (PubMed:16000311). Essential for trophoblast and placental development (By similarity). Binds phosphatidylinositol 4,5-bisphosphate (By similarity). From Rattus norvegicus (Rat).
   2015..2338    +  terminator     tbb-2 terminator: tbb-2; transcription terminator for the C. elegans tubulin beta-2 gene
   3710..3845    +  CDS            lacZα (fragment): LacZα fragment of β-galactosidase; lacZ fragment
   3851..3950    -  misc_feature   bom (fragment): basis of mobility region from pBR322
   4052..4087    -  CDS            rop (fragment): Rop protein, which maintains plasmids at low copy number; rop
   4182..4286    +  promoter       AmpR promoter: bla
   4287..5147    +  CDS            AmpR: β-lactamase; bla; confers resistance to ampicillin, carbenicillin, and related antibiotics
   5318..5906    +  rep_origin     ori: high-copy-number ColE1/pMB1/pBR322/pUC origin of replication
   6671..6687    -  CDS            M13 gene XI (fragment): pXI; XI; phage assembly
   7165..7380    -  CDS            GSLG1_CAEEL (fragment): Experimental evidence at protein level: Swiss-Prot protein existence level 1. From Caenorhabditis elegans.
   8254..8271    -  misc_feature   P element 5' end (fragment): No description available
   8382..9224    +  CDS            unc-119: UN119_CAEEL - Experimental evidence at protein level: Swiss-Prot protein existence level 1. Myristoyl-binding protein that acts as a cargo adapter: specifically binds the myristoyl moiety of a subset of N-terminally myristoylated proteins and is required for their localization. Plays a key role in ciliary membrane localization of proteins. Required for the establishment or function of the nervous system. From Caenorhabditis elegans.
