[The description below was written by a language model from this plasmid's Addgene catalogue record and pLannotate feature annotations shown in this document.]
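Description:
JH01 is a C. elegans transgene plasmid built by Gibson cloning on a modified pCFJ150 backbone, the vector family commonly used for Mos1-mediated single-copy insertion (MosSCI) into the worm genome. It is propagated in E. coli through a high-copy ColE1/pUC-type origin and selected with ampicillin via the β-lactamase gene. The feature table also picks up small backbone remnants (fragments of lacZα, bom and rop, and an attB4 Gateway site), which appear to be cloning leftovers rather than functional parts. An unc-119 coding sequence is annotated in the backbone. In vectors of this type it rescues the movement defect of unc-119 mutant worms, so transgenic animals can be identified. A fragment matching a C. elegans genomic gene is also detected and may belong to flanking genomic homology, although the record does not describe the homology arms.

The payload is listed as pmex-5::GFPo::PH::tbb-2. The mex-5 promoter is a germline-active C. elegans promoter; it is not annotated separately but presumably occupies the region upstream of the GFP coding sequence. It drives a synthesized GFP that is sequence-optimized for C. elegans, annotated as resembling a worm-optimized, intron-containing monomeric EGFP. The GFP is fused at its C-terminus to a fragment of rat phospholipase C delta 1 corresponding to the PH domain, which binds phosphatidylinositol 4,5-bisphosphate and so targets the fusion to the plasma membrane. The tbb-2 terminator region follows the fusion. The associated study compared fluorescent proteins for in vivo imaging, so this construct most likely provides a membrane-localized GFP reporter expressed in a standardized context for benchmarking brightness and performance against other fluorescent proteins. The catalogue size (9601 bp) differs slightly from the depositor's theoretical sequence (9618 nt).
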