Addgene plasmid #73510: JH01
Purpose: GFPo_PH pCFJ150 - contains C. elegans sequence optimized GFP
Depositing lab: Bob Goldstein. Depositing organization: University of North Carolina at Chapel Hill. Publication: Comparative assessment of fluorescent proteins for in vivo imaging in an animal model system. Heppert JK, Dickinson DJ, Pani AM, Higgins CD, Steward A, Ahringer J, Kuhn JR, Goldstein B. Mol Biol Cell. 2016 Nov 7;27(22):3385-3394. doi: 10.1091/mbc.E16-01-0063. Epub 2016 Jul 6. PubMed 27385332.
Backbone
  Vector backbone: modified pCFJ150
  Total vector size (bp): 9601
Growth in bacteria
  Bacterial resistance: Ampicillin, 100 μg/mL
  Growth temperature: 37°C
  Growth strain: DH5alpha
  Copy number: Unknown
Gene/Insert
  Gene/Insert name: pmex-5::GFPo::PH::tbb-2
  Species: C. elegans (nematode)
  Insert size (bp): 9601
  Promoter: mex-5
  Tag / fusion protein: GFP (N terminal on insert)
  Cloning method: Gibson Cloning
  Sequencing primers: 5′ GATTTTCCGTTTTCTCATTGTATTCTCTC; 3′ GAGGAGTTGGGATCCCTTG
Resource information
  A portion of this plasmid was derived from a plasmid made by: Gene was synthesized by IDT
Terms and licenses: Academic/Nonprofit Terms; Industry Terms: Not Available to Industry
How to cite: JH01 was a gift from Bob Goldstein (Addgene plasmid # 73510 ; http://n2t.net/addgene:73510 ; RRID:Addgene_73510)
