>Addgene plasmid #73510 | JH01 | addgene partial sequence | sequence record 139065 | ceGFP-R 5'-TGAGGGTGAGCTTTCCGTAG-3'
TCAATTGATTATCGATAAAATTAATTAAGAGAGAATACAATGAGAAAACGGAAAATCGAGCAGGATTTTG
GGGAAAGTCGGGGAATTTTTGCTATTTAAGCTTTCTTTAACAAAGAAACTGCATTTTTCCATGAGATTAC
CATGAAATTTGCGTTAAATGGGTGAATTTATAACATTTACGGCTAGAAATTAATTTTAAAAAAGAGAATA
AACGAAAAATTATTCGAGAAAACGTCTTTGAAGCAGAAATGAAATGAAAAAACAACCGCCAGCGCTGACA
AAAATGATCAAACAAACGGAGTACGGTATACGCGGTAAGACCCAAATGAATTTTAATTCGGTGCGCCTTT
AAAAAATGTATTTTTTTAATTTCTTTATCCGTGGGCCCAAATGTATTTTTTTCTTGTGGTTTGATGTAAA
AATTGGGTTATATTATTTGTTTTATGGTTTAATTTTTTAAAAACTGATATTTCAACTTTTCTATACAAAG
TTGATAGCTTGGCGTAATCATGGTCATAGCTGTTCCTGCCTAGGTGAGCTCTGGTACCCTCTAGTCAAGG
CCTTAAGTGAGTCGTATTACGTAGCCCGGGCCTAGTTCTAGACATTCTCTAATGAAAAAATCTTTCAGTT
GAAATTGAAAATGAGTTAAAGTTGGAGTTTTTATTGAAAACAGATTTCCGTGTGATTAGTGTTTTTAGCG
AGTGTGACAGGACAGCGAAAAAATATAGAAACAAGGGGGGAACTGAAAAGCTTAGGAATGCATT
