>Addgene plasmid #73510 | JH01 | addgene partial sequence | sequence record 139067 | pDD-F 5'-attttcagGACGACGGAAAC-3'
ATCGAGCTCAAGGTAAGTTTAAACAGTTCGGTACTAACTAACCATACATATTTAAATTTTCAGGGAATCG
ACTTCAAGGAGGACGGAAACATCCTCGGACACAAGCTCGAGTACAACTACAACTCCCACAACGTCTACAT
CATGGCCGACAAGCAAAAGAACGGAATCAAGGTCAACTTCAAGGTAAGTTTAAACATGATTTTACTAACT
AACTAATCTGATTTAAATTTTCAGATCCGTCACAACATCGAGGACGGATCCGTCCAACTCGCCGACCACT
ACCAACAAAACACCCCAATCGGAGACGGACCAGTCCTCCTCCCAGACAACCACTACCTCTCCACCCAATC
CGCCCTCTCCAAGGACCCAAACGAGAAGCGTGACCACATGGTCCTCCTCGAGTTCGTCACCGCCGCCGGA
ATCACCCACGGAATGGACGAGCTCTACAAGGCCGGCCACGGACTCCAAGACGACCCAGACCTCCAAGCCC
TCCTCAAGGGATCCCAACTCCTCAAGGTCAAGTCCTCCTCCTGGCGTCGTGAGCGTTTCTACAAGCTCCA
AGAGGACTGCAAGGTAAGTTTAAACATATATATACTAACTAACCCTGATTATTTAAATTTTCAGACCATC
TGGCAAGAGTCCCGTAAGGTAAGTTTAAACAGTTCGGTACTAACTAACCATACATATTTAAATTTTCAGG
TCATGCGTTCCCCAGAGTCCCAACTCTTCTCCATCGAGGACATCCAAGAGGTCCGTATGGGACACCGTAC
CGAGGGACTCGAGAAGTTCGCCCGTGACATCCCAGAGGACC
